Addgene plasmid #111089: pET-pro-siRNA-V2-TP53
Purpose: pET-pro-siRNA-V2 based plasmid for production of recombinant siRNAs (pro-siRNAs) against human TP53 gene.
Depositing lab: Linfeng HUANG. Depositing organization: City University of Hong Kong. Publication: Milligram scale production of potent recombinant small interfering RNAs in Escherichia coli. Kaur G, Cheung HC, Xu W, Wong JV, Chan FF, Li Y, McReynolds L, Huang L. Biotechnol Bioeng. 2018 Jun 5. doi: 10.1002/bit.26740. PubMed 29873060.
Backbone
  Vector backbone: pET-30a based pET-pro-siRNA-V2
  Vector type: Bacterial Expression
Growth in bacteria
  Bacterial resistance: Kanamycin, 50 μg/mL
  Growth temperature: 37°C
  Growth strain: DH5alpha
  Copy number: Unknown
Gene/Insert
  Gene/Insert name: TP53
  gRNA/shRNA sequence: TP53
  Species: H. sapiens (human)
  Entrez Gene: TP53 (a.k.a. BCC7, BMFS5, LFS1, P53, TRP53)
Terms and licenses: Academic/Nonprofit Terms; Industry Terms: Not Available to Industry
How to cite: pET-pro-siRNA-V2-TP53 was a gift from Linfeng HUANG (Addgene plasmid # 111089 ; http://n2t.net/addgene:111089 ; RRID:Addgene_111089)
