[The description below was written by a language model from this plasmid's Addgene catalogue record and pLannotate feature annotations shown in this document.]
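Description:
pET-pro-siRNA-V2-TP53 is a 7,183 nt bacterial expression plasmid built on pET-pro-siRNA-V2, a pET-30a derivative, and designed to produce recombinant siRNAs (pro-siRNAs) against human TP53 in E. coli. It is selected with kanamycin through an aph(3')-Ia KanR gene and replicates from a ColE1/pBR322-type origin accompanied by the rop and bom regions typical of pET backbones. An f1 origin is also present. The plasmid carries lacI under its own promoter, which supplies the repressor for IPTG-inducible control. Short tetracycline-resistance fragments and a predicted E. coli ORF are also annotated and appear to be backbone remnants rather than functional parts.

The payload has two parts. A T7 promoter with a lac operator and the T7 gene 10 ribosome binding site drives the first part, which encodes the tomato bushy stunt virus p19 protein followed immediately by E. coli RNase III (rnc). Downstream lie two roughly 300 bp TP53 fragments in opposite orientations, separated by a short spacer and flanked by two convergent T7 promoters. This arrangement should yield double-stranded or hairpin TP53 RNA. RNase III cleaves double-stranded RNA into short duplexes, and p19 is a silencing suppressor that binds siRNA-sized duplexes with high affinity and selects them by length, so it can capture the products. A His-tag fragment, a short piece of a gene 10-derived tag and the T7 terminator follow the cassette. The record does not say which protein, if any, carries the His tag. The associated work describes milligram-scale production of potent siRNAs in E. coli, and this plasmid would supply a pool of them for knocking down TP53 in human cells.
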