Features (pLannotate 1.2.2; 24 found; start..end, strand, type, name):
      1..25      +  protein_bind   lac operator: The lac repressor binds to the lac operator to inhibit transcription in E. coli. This inhibition can be relieved by adding lactose or isopropyl-β-D-thiogalactopyranoside (IPTG). lac repressor encoded by lacI
     40..62      +  RBS            RBS: efficient ribosome binding site from bacteriophage T7 gene 10 (Olins and Rangwala, 1989)
     91..603     +  CDS            P19_TBSVC: Experimental evidence at protein level: Swiss-Prot protein existence level 1. Acts as a suppressor of RNA-mediated gene silencing, also known as post-transcriptional gene silencing (PTGS), a mechanism of plant viral defense that limits the accumulation of viral RNAs. Binds to short interfering RNAs (siRNAs) with high affinity. Acts as a molecular caliper to specifically select siRNAs based on the length of the duplex region of the RNA (By similarity). From Tomato bushy stunt virus (strain Cherry) (TBSV).
    609..1286    +  CDS            rnc: RNC_ECO57 - Experimental evidence at protein level: Swiss-Prot protein existence level 1. Digests double-stranded RNA. Involved in the processing of primary rRNA transcript to yield the immediate precursors to the large and small rRNAs (23S and 16S). Processes some mRNAs, and tRNAs when they are encoded in the rRNA operon. Processes pre-crRNA and tracrRNA of type II CRISPR loci if present in the organism (By similarity). Involved in degradation of type I toxin-antitoxin system duplex RNAs (PubMed:24203704). From Escherichia coli O157:H7.
   1293..1311    +  promoter       T7 promoter: promoter for bacteriophage T7 RNA polymerase
   1319..1619    +  CDS            p53 (fragment): human tumor suppressor protein that is often mutated in cancers; Homo sapiens TP53; responds to cellular stresses to regulate the expression of target genes
   1689..1990    -  CDS            p53 (fragment): human tumor suppressor protein that is often mutated in cancers; Homo sapiens TP53; responds to cellular stresses to regulate the expression of target genes
   2000..2018    -  promoter       T7 promoter: promoter for bacteriophage T7 RNA polymerase
   2025..2042    +  CDS            9xHis (fragment): 9xHis affinity tag
   2052..2101    +  CDS            SET1 (fragment): solubility-enhancement tag derived from T7 phage gene 10B
   2109..2156    +  terminator     T7 terminator: transcription terminator for bacteriophage T7 RNA polymerase
   2193..2621    +  rep_origin     f1 ori (sequence partly withheld): f1 bacteriophage origin of replication; arrow indicates direction of (+) strand synthesis
   2674..2731    +  promoter       AmpR promoter (fragment): bla
   2740..3555    -  CDS            KanR: aminoglycoside phosphotransferase; aph(3')-Ia; confers resistance to kanamycin in bacteria or G418 (Geneticin®) in eukaryotes
   3677..4265    +  rep_origin     ori: high-copy-number ColE1/pMB1/pBR322/pUC origin of replication
   4451..4590    -  misc_feature   bom: basis of mobility region from pBR322
   4692..4883    -  CDS            rop: Rop protein, which maintains plasmids at low copy number; rop
   4900..5280    +  CDS            YPB1_ECOLX: Protein predicted: Swiss-Prot protein existence level 4. From Escherichia coli.
   5352..5643    -  CDS            TcR (fragment): tetracycline efflux protein; tet; confers resistance to tetracycline
   5658..5679    -  protein_bind   CAP binding site: CAP binding activates transcription in the presence of cAMP. E. coli catabolite activator protein
   5692..6774    -  CDS            lacI: lac repressor; lacI; The lac repressor binds to the lac operator to inhibit transcription in E. coli. This inhibition can be relieved by adding lactose or isopropyl-β-D-thiogalactopyranoside (IPTG).
   6775..6852    -  promoter       lacI promoter: lacI
   6860..7139    -  CDS            TcR (fragment): tetracycline efflux protein; tet; confers resistance to tetracycline
   7165..7183    +  promoter       T7 promoter: promoter for bacteriophage T7 RNA polymerase
>Addgene plasmid #111089 | pET-pro-siRNA-V2-TP53 | addgene full sequence | sequence record 211459 | Addgene NGS Result
GGAATTGTGAGCGGATAACAATTCCCCTCTAGAAATAATTTTGTTTAACTTTAAGAAGGAGATATACATA
TGCATCATCACCACCATCACGAACGTGCAATCCAGGGCAACGACGCCCGTGAACAGGCCAACAGCGAACG
CTGGGATGGTGGCAGCGGCGGTACAACCAGCCCTTTTAAACTGCCGGACGAAAGCCCGAGTTGGACCGAA
TGGCGCCTGCATAACGATGAGACCAACAGCAACCAGGACAACCCGCTGGGTTTTAAAGAAAGCTGGGGCT
TCGGCAAAGTGGTGTTCAAGCGCTATCTGCGCTACGATCGTACCGAAGCCAGCCTGCATCGCGTTCTGGG
TAGCTGGACCGGTGACAGCGTGAATTATGCCGCCAGCCGTTTTTTCGGCTTCGATCAGATCGGCTGCACC
TACAGCATTCGCTTCCGCGGTGTGAGCATTACCGTTAGCGGCGGTAGCCGTACACTGCAGCACCTGTGTG
AAATGGCCATTCGCAGTAAGCAAGAGCTGCTGCAGCTGGCCCCGATTGAGGTGGAAAGTAATGTGAGCCG
TGGCTGTCCGGAGGGCACCCAAACCTTCGAAAAAGAGAGTGAGTAATGATGAACCCCATCGTAATTAATC
GGCTTCAACGGAAGCTGGGCTACACTTTTAATCATCAGGAACTGTTGCAGCAGGCATTAACTCATCGTAG
TGCCAGCAGTAAACATAACGAGCGTTTAGAATTTTTAGGCGACTCTATTCTGAGCTACGTTATCGCCAAT
GCGCTTTATCACCGTTTCCCTCGTGTGGATGAAGGCGATATGAGCCGGATGCGCGCCACGCTGGTCCGTG
GCAATACGCTGGCGGAACTGGCGCGCGAATTTGAGTTAGGCGAGTGCTTACGTTTAGGGCCAGGTGAACT
TAAAAGCGGTGGATTTCGTCGTGAGTCAATTCTCGCCGACACCGTCGAAGCATTAATTGGTGGCGTATTC
CTCGACAGTGATATTCAAACCGTCGAGAAATTAATCCTCAACTGGTATCAAACTCGTTTGGACGAAATTA
GCCCAGGCGATAAACAAAAAGATCCGAAAACGCGCTTGCAAGAATATTTGCAGGGTCGCCATCTGCCGCT
GCCGACTTATCTGGTAGTCCAGGTACGTGGCGAAGCGCACGATCAGGAATTTACTATCCACTGCCAGGTC
AGCGGCCTGAGTGAACCGGTGGTTGGCACAGGTTCAAGCCGTCGTAAGGCTGAGCAGGCTGCCGCCGAAC
AGGCGTTGAAAAAACTGGAGCTGGAATGAATCTAATACGACTCACTATAGGTGAGCTCTACTCCCCTGCC
CTCAACAAGATGTTTTGCCAACTGGCCAAGACCTGCCCTGTGCAGCTGTGGGTTGATTCCACACCCCCGC
CCGGCACCCGCGTCCGCGCCATGGCCATCTACAAGCAGTCACAGCACATGACGGAGGTTGTGAGGCGCTG
CCCCCACCATGAGCGCTGCTCAGATAGCGATGGTCTGGCCCCTCCTCAGCATCTTATCCGAGTGGAAGGA
AATTTGCGTGTGGAGTATTTGGATGACAGAAACACTTTTCGACATAGTGTGGTGGTGCCCTATGAGCCGC
CTGAGGTTGCTCGAGTTGACTATTGCTTAACGATATACGTACTCGTTTAAATCTCTGATCATCGAATCTA
AAAGTCGACCAACCTCAGGCGGCTCATAGGGCACCACCACACTATGTCGAAAAGTGTTTCTGTCATCCAA
ATACTCCACACGCAAATTTCCTTCCACTCGGATAAGATGCTGAGGAGGGGCCAGACCATCGCTATCTGAG
CAGCGCTCATGGTGGGGGCAGCGCCTCACAACCTCCGTCATGTGCTGTGACTGCTTGTAGATGGCCATGG
CGCGGACGCGGGTGCCGGGCGGGGGTGTGGAATCAACCCACAGCTGCACAGGGCAGGTCTTGGCCAGTTG
GCAAAACATCTTGTTGAGGGCAGGGGAGTAGCGGCCGCCCCTATAGTGAGTCGTATTAGTCGAGCACCAC
CACCACCACCACTGAGATCCGGCTGCTAACAAAGCCCGAAAGGAAGCTGAGTTGGCTGCTGCCACCGCTG
AGCAATAACTAGCATAACCCCTTGGGGCCTCTAAACGGGTCTTGAGGGGTTTTTTGCTGAAAGGAGGAAC
TATATCCGGATTGGCGAATGGG
[124 nt withheld, positions 2193-2316]
C
[91 nt withheld, positions 2318-2408]
A
[49 nt withheld, positions 2410-2458]
CCTTTGACGTTGGAGTCCACGTTCTTT
[37 nt withheld, positions 2486-2522]
ACCCTATCTCGGTCTATTCTTTTGATTTATAAGGGATTTTGCCGATTTCGGCCTATTGGTTAAAAAATGA
GCTGATTTAACAAAAATTTAACGCGAATTTTAACAAAATATTAACGCTTACAATTTAGGTGGCACTTTTC
GGGGAAATGTGCGCGGAACCCCTATTTGTTTATTTTTCTAAATACATTCAAATATGTATCCGCTCATGAA
TTAATTCTTAGAAAAACTCATCGAGCATCAAATGAAACTGCAATTTATTCATATCAGGATTATCAATACC
ATATTTTTGAAAAAGCCGTTTCTGTAATGAAGGAGAAAACTCACCGAGGCAGTTCCATAGGATGGCAAGA
TCCTGGTATCGGTCTGCGATTCCGACTCGTCCAACATCAATACAACCTATTAATTTCCCCTCGTCAAAAA
TAAGGTTATCAAGTGAGAAATCACCATGAGTGACGACTGAATCCGGTGAGAATGGCAAAAGTTTATGCAT
TTCTTTCCAGACTTGTTCAACAGGCCAGCCATTACGCTCGTCATCAAAATCACTCGCATCAACCAAACCG
TTATTCATTCGTGATTGCGCCTGAGCGAGACGAAATACGCGATCGCTGTTAAAAGGACAATTACAAACAG
GAATCGAATGCAACCGGCGCAGGAACACTGCCAGCGCATCAACAATATTTTCACCTGAATCAGGATATTC
TTCTAATACCTGGAATGCTGTTTTCCCGGGGATCGCAGTGGTGAGTAACCATGCATCATCAGGAGTACGG
ATAAAATGCTTGATGGTCGGAAGAGGCATAAATTCCGTCAGCCAGTTTAGTCTGACCATCTCATCTGTAA
CATCATTGGCAACGCTACCTTTGCCATGTTTCAGAAACAACTCTGGCGCATCGGGCTTCCCATACAATCG
ATAGATTGTCGCACCTGATTGCCCGACATTATCGCGAGCCCATTTATACCCATATAAATCAGCATCCATG
TTGGAATTTAATCGCGGCCTAGAGCAAGACGTTTCCCGTTGAATATGGCTCATAACACCCCTTGTATTAC
TGTTTATGTAAGCAGACAGTTTTATTGTTCATGACCAAAATCCCTTAACGTGAGTTTTCGTTCCACTGAG
CGTCAGACCCCGTAGAAAAGATCAAAGGATCTTCTTGAGATCCTTTTTTTCTGCGCGTAATCTGCTGCTT
GCAAACAAAAAAACCACCGCTACCAGCGGTGGTTTGTTTGCCGGATCAAGAGCTACCAACTCTTTTTCCG
AAGGTAACTGGCTTCAGCAGAGCGCAGATACCAAATACTGTCCTTCTAGTGTAGCCGTAGTTAGGCCACC
ACTTCAAGAACTCTGTAGCACCGCCTACATACCTCGCTCTGCTAATCCTGTTACCAGTGGCTGCTGCCAG
TGGCGATAAGTCGTGTCTTACCGGGTTGGACTCAAGACGATAGTTACCGGATAAGGCGCAGCGGTCGGGC
TGAACGGGGGGTTCGTGCACACAGCCCAGCTTGGAGCGAACGACCTACACCGAACTGAGATACCTACAGC
GTGAGCTATGAGAAAGCGCCACGCTTCCCGAAGGGAGAAAGGCGGACAGGTATCCGGTAAGCGGCAGGGT
CGGAACAGGAGAGCGCACGAGGGAGCTTCCAGGGGGAAACGCCTGGTATCTTTATAGTCCTGTCGGGTTT
CGCCACCTCTGACTTGAGCGTCGATTTTTGTGATGCTCGTCAGGGGGGCGGAGCCTATGGAAAAACGCCA
GCAACGCGGCCTTTTTACGGTTCCTGGCCTTTTGCTGGCCTTTTGCTCACATGTTCTTTCCTGCGTTATC
CCCTGATTCTGTGGATAACCGTATTACCGCCTTTGAGTGAGCTGATACCGCTCGCCGCAGCCGAACGACC
GAGCGCAGCGAGTCAGTGAGCGAGGAAGCGGAAGAGCGCCTGATGCGGTATTTTCTCCTTACGCATCTGT
GCGGTATTTCACACCGCAATGGTGCACTCTCAGTACAATCTGCTCTGATGCCGCATAGTTAAGCCAGTAT
ACACTCCGCTATCGCTACGTGACTGGGTCATGGCTGCGCCCCGACACCCGCCAACACCCGCTGACGCGCC
CTGACGGGCTTGTCTGCTCCCGGCATCCGCTTACAGACAAGCTGTGACCGTCTCCGGGAGCTGCATGTGT
CAGAGGTTTTCACCGTCATCACCGAAACGCGCGAGGCAGCTGCGGTAAAGCTCATCAGCGTGGTCGTGAA
GCGATTCACAGATGTCTGCCTGTTCATCCGCGTCCAGCTCGTTGAGTTTCTCCAGAAGCGTTAATGTCTG
GCTTCTGATAAAGCGGGCCATGTTAAGGGCGGTTTTTTCCTGTTTGGTCACTGATGCCTCCGTGTAAGGG
GGATTTCTGTTCATGGGGGTAATGATACCGATGAAACGAGAGAGGATGCTCACGATACGGGTTACTGATG
ATGAACATGCCCGGTTACTGGAACGTTGTGAGGGTAAACAACTGGCGGTATGGATGCGGCGGGACCAGAG
AAAAATCACTCAGGGTCAATGCCAGCGCTTCGTTAATACAGATGTAGGTGTTCCACAGGGTAGCCAGCAG
CATCCTGCGATGCAGATCCGGAACATAATGGTGCAGGGCGCTGACTTCCGCGTTTCCAGACTTTACGAAA
CACGGAAACCGAAGACCATTCATGTTGTTGCTCAGGTCGCAGACGTTTTGCAGCAGCAGTCGCTTCACGT
TCGCTCGCGTATCGGTGATTCATTCTGCTAACCAGTAAGGCAACCCCGCCAGCCTAGCCGGGTCCTCAAC
GACAGGAGCACGATCATGCGCACCCGTGGGGCCGCCATGCCGGCGATAATGGCCTGCTTCTCGCCGAAAC
GTTTGGTGGCGGGACCAGTGACGAAGGCTTGAGCGAGGGCGTGCAAGATTCCGAATACCGCAAGCGACAG
GCCGATCATCGTCGCGCTCCAGCGAAAGCGGTCCTCGCCGAAAATGACCCAGAGCGCTGCCGGCACCTGT
CCTACGAGTTGCATGATAAAGAAGACAGTCATAAGTGCGGCGACGATAGTCATGCCCCGCGCCCACCGGA
AGGAGCTGACTGGGTTGAAGGCTCTCAAGGGCATCGGTCGAGATCCCGGTGCCTAATGAGTGAGCTAACT
TACATTAATTGCGTTGCGCTCACTGCCCGCTTTCCAGTCGGGAAACCTGTCGTGCCAGCTGCATTAATGA
ATCGGCCAACGCGCGGGGAGAGGCGGTTTGCGTATTGGGCGCCAGGGTGGTTTTTCTTTTCACCAGTGAG
ACGGGCAACAGCTGATTGCCCTTCACCGCCTGGCCCTGAGAGAGTTGCAGCAAGCGGTCCACGCTGGTTT
GCCCCAGCAGGCGAAAATCCTGTTTGATGGTGGTTAACGGCGGGATATAACATGAGCTGTCTTCGGTATC
GTCGTATCCCACTACCGAGATGTCCGCACCAACGCGCAGCCCGGACTCGGTAATGGCGCGCATTGCGCCC
AGCGCCATCTGATCGTTGGCAACCAGCATCGCAGTGGGAACGATGCCCTCATTCAGCATTTGCATGGTTT
GTTGAAAACCGGACATGGCACTCCAGTCGCCTTCCCGTTCCGCTATCGGCTGAATTTGATTGCGAGTGAG
ATATTTATGCCAGCCAGCCAGACGCAGACGCGCCGAGACAGAACTTAATGGGCCCGCTAACAGCGCGATT
TGCTGGTGACCCAATGCGACCAGATGCTCCACGCCCAGTCGCGTACCGTCTTCATGGGAGAAAATAATAC
TGTTGATGGGTGTCTGGTCAGAGACATCAAGAAATAACGCCGGAACATTAGTGCAGGCAGCTTCCACAGC
AATGGCATCCTGGTCATCCAGCGGATAGTTAATGATCAGCCCACTGACGCGTTGCGCGAGAAGATTGTGC
ACCGCCGCTTTACAGGCTTCGACGCCGCTTCGTTCTACCATCGACACCACCACGCTGGCACCCAGTTGAT
CGGCGCGAGATTTAATCGCCGCGACAATTTGCGACGGCGCGTGCAGGGCCAGACTGGAGGTGGCAACGCC
AATCAGCAACGACTGTTTGCCCGCCAGTTGTTGTGCCACGCGGTTGGGAATGTAATTCAGCTCCGCCATC
GCCGCTTCCACTTTTTCCCGCGTTTTCGCAGAAACGTGGCTGGCCTGGTTCACCACGCGGGAAACGGTCT
GATAAGAGACACCGGCATACTCTGCGACATCGTATAACGTTACTGGTTTCACATTCACCACCCTGAATTG
ACTCTCTTCCGGGCGCTATCATGCCATACCGCGAAAGGTTTTGCGCCATTCGATGGTGTCCGGGATCTCG
ACGCTCTCCCTTATGCGACTCCTGCATTAGGAAGCAGCCCAGTAGTAGGTTGAGGCCGTTGAGCACCGCC
GCCGCAAGGAATGGTGCATGCAAGGAGATGGCGCCCAACAGTCCCCCGGCCACGGGGCCTGCCACCATAC
CCACGCCGAAACAAGCGCTCATGAGCCCGAAGTGGCGAGCCCGATCTTCCCCATCGGTGATGTCGGCGAT
ATAGGCGCCAGCAACCGCACCTGTGGCGCCGGTGATGCCGGCCACGATGCGTCCGGCGTAGAGGATCGAG
ATCGATCTCGATCCCGCGAAATTAATACGACTCACTATAGG
