>Addgene plasmid #111089 | pET-pro-siRNA-V2-TP53 | depositor partial sequence | sequence record 208918 | Target sequence of TP53 for generating pro-siRNAs
TACTCCCCTGCCCTCAACAAGATGTTTTGCCAACTGGCCAAGACCTGCCCTGTGCAGCTGTGGGTTGATT
CCACACCCCCGCCCGGCACCCGCGTCCGCGCCATGGCCATCTACAAGCAGTCACAGCACATGACGGAGGT
TGTGAGGCGCTGCCCCCACCATGAGCGCTGCTCAGATAGCGATGGTCTGGCCCCTCCTCAGCATCTTATC
CGAGTGGAAGGAAATTTGCGTGTGGAGTATTTGGATGACAGAAACACTTTTCGACATAGTGTGGTGGTGC
CCTATGAGCCGCCTGAGGTTG
